Addgene plasmid #148939: pAc5.1B-lambdaN-HA-DmGIGYF-WFFtoAAA_AH
Purpose: Insect Expression of DmGIGYF-WFFtoAAA
Depositing lab: Elisa Izaurralde. Depositing organization: Max Planck Institute for Developmental Biology. Publication: Direct role for the Drosophila GIGYF protein in 4EHP-mediated mRNA repression. Ruscica V, Bawankar P, Peter D, Helms S, Igreja C, Izaurralde E. Nucleic Acids Res. 2019 Jul 26;47(13):7035-7048. doi: 10.1093/nar/gkz429. PubMed 31114929.
Backbone
  Vector backbone: Unknown
  Vector type: Insect Expression
Growth in bacteria
  Bacterial resistance: Ampicillin, 100 μg/mL
  Growth temperature: 37°C
  Growth strain: DH5alpha
  Copy number: Low Copy
Gene/Insert
  Gene/Insert name: DmGIGYF-WFFtoAAA
  Species: D. melanogaster (fly)
  Mutation: one silent mutation compared to the sequence given by isoform G NCBI:NM_001169356 or Uniprot.:Q7KQM6
  Entrez Gene: Gyf (a.k.a. Dmel_CG11148, CG11148, Dmel\CG11148, Q7KQM6)
  Cloning method: Unknown
Terms and licenses: Academic/Nonprofit Terms; Industry Terms: Not Available to Industry
Depositor comments: Plasmids from this collection were made available to the research community and donated after the lab closed. Please note that the sequence provided by the depositing laboratory may be theoretical/predicted or based on Sanger sequencing results. There may be discrepancies between sequencing results obtained by Addgene and the depositor sequence. If an Addgene verified sequence is not available, please contact before placing your order to request that our lab fully sequence the plasmid.
How to cite: pAc5.1B-lambdaN-HA-DmGIGYF-WFFtoAAA_AH was a gift from Elisa Izaurralde (Addgene plasmid # 148939 ; http://n2t.net/addgene:148939 ; RRID:Addgene_148939)
