[The description below was written by a language model from this plasmid's Addgene catalogue record and pLannotate feature annotations shown in this document.]
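Description:
pAc5.1B-lambdaN-HA-DmGIGYF-WFFtoAAA_AH is an insect-cell expression plasmid of about 10.2 kb that produces a tagged mutant form of the Drosophila melanogaster GIGYF protein (gene Gyf, CG11148). The catalogue lists the backbone as unknown, although the name and the annotated parts point to a pAc5.1-type vector. It is maintained in E. coli through a ColE1/pUC-type origin and selected with ampicillin via the bla gene and its own promoter. The origin is annotated as a high-copy type, whereas the catalogue entry records the plasmid as low copy. A partial tetracycline-resistance sequence and a short SV40 large T antigen fragment are also annotated. These appear to be non-functional backbone remnants. No selectable marker for insect cells is annotated.

Expression is driven by the constitutive Drosophila actin 5C promoter. Downstream lies a single fusion reading frame that begins with a short fragment of the bacteriophage lambda N protein, followed by an HA epitope (annotated as a partial match to a 3xHA tag) and then the full-length Gyf coding sequence. A V5 tag sequence and an SV40 polyadenylation signal follow the insert, but the record does not say whether the V5 tag is translated in frame. The lambda N peptide binds BoxB RNA hairpins, so fusions of this kind are typically used in tethering assays that recruit a protein to a BoxB-containing reporter mRNA. The HA tag allows detection or immunoprecipitation. The insert corresponds to isoform G with one silent change, and the name indicates a WFF-to-AAA substitution, though the positions and functional consequences of these residues are not given. The associated study addressed GIGYF in 4EHP-mediated mRNA repression, in which the protein links 4EHP to decapping and deadenylation factors.
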