Features (pLannotate 1.2.2; 11 found; start..end, strand, type, name):
     56..2568    +  promoter       Ac5 promoter: Drosophila melanogaster actin 5C promoter
   2588..2653    +  CDS            N (fragment): REGN_LAMBD - Experimental evidence at protein level: Swiss-Prot protein existence level 1. Plays a role as a transcriptional antitermination factor that allows the virus to initiate its lytic phase. Activates expression of the delayed viral early genes by modifying host RNA polymerase (RNAP) into a form that is resistant to termination signals. This antitermination function requires the host NusA protein which serves to stabilize the interaction between antitermination protein N and host RNA polymerase. From Escherichia phage lambda (Bacteriophage lambda).
   2678..2704    +  CDS            3xHA (fragment): three tandem HA epitope tags
   2723..7444    +  CDS            Gyf: GGYF1_DROME - Experimental evidence at protein level: Swiss-Prot protein existence level 1. Key component of the 4EHP-GYF2 complex, a multiprotein complex that acts as a repressor of translation initiation (PubMed:31114929). In the 4EHP-GYF2 complex, promotes translational repression and decay of mRNA targets by recruiting and bridging the association of the 4EHP complex with decapping effector proteins, such as me31B and Patr-1, and the deadenylation CCR4-NOT complex (PubMed:31114929). Involved in regulating starvation-induced, developmental and physiological autophagy, which is critical for
   7483..7524    +  CDS            V5 tag: epitope tag from simian virus 5
   7624..7758    -  polyA_signal   SV40 poly(A) signal: SV40 polyadenylation signal
   7781..7865    -  CDS            large T antigen (fragment): large T antigen from SV40 (simian virus 40)
   7866..8336    +  CDS            TcR (fragment): tetracycline efflux protein; tet; confers resistance to tetracycline
   8380..8968    -  rep_origin     ori: high-copy-number ColE1/pMB1/pBR322/pUC origin of replication
   9139..9999    -  CDS            AmpR: β-lactamase; bla; confers resistance to ampicillin, carbenicillin, and related antibiotics
  10000..10104   -  promoter       AmpR promoter: bla
>Addgene plasmid #148939 | pAc5.1B-lambdaN-HA-DmGIGYF-WFFtoAAA_AH | depositor full sequence | sequence record 291387 | Full Sequence
CTTCAAGGAATTAATTCTATATTCTAAAAACACAAATGATACTTCTAAAAAAAATCATGAATGGCATCAA
CTCTGAATCAAATCTTTGCAGATGCACCTACTTCTCATTTCCACTGTCACATCATTTTTCCAGATCTCGC
TGCCTGTTATGTGGCCCACAAACCAAGACACGTTTTATGGCCATTAAAGCTGGCTGATCGTCGCCAAACA
CCAAATACATATCAATATGTACATTCGAGAAAGAAGCGATCAAAGAAGCGTCTTCGGGCGAGTAGGAGAA
TGCGGAGGAGAAGGAGAACGAGCTGATCTAGTATCTCTCCACAATCCAATGCCAACTGACCAACTGGCCA
TATTCGGAGCAATTTGAAGCCAATTTCCATCGCCTGGCGATCGCTCCATTCTTGGCTATATGTTTTTCAC
CGTTCCCGGGGCCATTTTCAAAGACTCGTCGGTAAGATAAGATTGTGTCACTCGCTGTCTCTCTTCATTT
GTCGAAGAATGCTGAGGAATTTCGCGATGACGTCGGCGAGTATTTTGAAGAATGAGAATAATTTGTATTT
ATACGAAAATCAGTTAGTGGAATTTTCTACAAAAACATGTTATCTATAGATAATTTTGTTGCAAAATATG
TTGACTATGACAAAGATTGTATGTATATACCTTTAATGTATTCTCATTTTCTTATGTATTTATAATGGCA
ATGATGATACTGATGATATTTTAAGATGATGCCAGACCACAGGCTGATTTCTGCGTCTTTTGCCGAACGC
AGTGCATGTGCGGTTGTTGTTTTTTGGAATAGTTTCAATTTTCGGACTGTCCGCTTTGATTTCAGTTTCT
TGGCTTATTCAAAAAGCAAAGTAAAGCCAAAAAAGCGAGATGGCAATACCAAATGCGGCAAAACGGTAGT
GGAAGGAAAGGGGTGCGGGGCAGCGGAAGGAAGGGTGGGGCGGGGCGTGGCGGGGTCTGTGGCTGGGCGC
GACGTCACCGACGTTGGAGCCACTCCTTTGACCATGTGTGCGTGTGTGTATTATTCGTGTCTCGCCACTC
GCCGGTTGTTTTTTTCTTTTTATCTCGCTCTCTCTAGCGCCATCTCGTACGCATGCTCAACGCACCGCAT
GTTGCCGTGTCCTTTATGCGTCATTTTGGCTCGAAATAGGCAATTATTTAAACAAAGATTAGTCAACGAA
AACGCTAAAATAAATAAGTCTACAATATGGTTACTTATTGCCATGTGTGTGCAGCCAACGATAGCAACAA
AAGCAACAACACAGTGGCTTTCCCTCTTTCACTTTTTGTTTGCAAGCGCGTGCGAGCAAGACGGCACGAC
CGGCAAACGCAATTACGCTGACAAAGAGCAGACGAAGTTTTGGCCGAAAAACATCAAGGCGCCTGATACG
AATGCATTTGCAATAACAATTGCGATATTTAATATTGTTTATGAAGCTGTTTGACTTCAAAACACACAAA
AAAAAAAATAAAACAAATTATTTGAAAGAGAATTAGGAATCGGACAGCTTATCGTTACGGGCTAACAGCA
CACCGAGACGAAATAGCTTACCTGACGTCACAGCCTCTGGAAGAACTGCCGCCAAGCAGAGAGAGAGAGA
AAAAGAGGGAGAGCAGCTTAGACCGCATGTGCTTGTGTGTGAGGCGTCTCTCTCTTCGTCTCCTGTTTGC
GCAAACGCATAGACTGCACTGAGAAAATCGATTACCTATTTTTTATGAATGAATATTTGCACTATTACTA
TTCAAAACTATTAAGATAGCAATCACATTCAATAGCCAAATACTATACCACCTGAGCGATGCAACGAAAT
GATCAATTTGAGCAAAAATGCTGCATATTTAGGACGGCATCATTATAGAAATGCTTCTTGCTGTGTACTT
TTCTCTCGTCTGGCAGCTGTTTCGCCGTTATTGTTAAAACCGGCTTAAGTTAGGTGTGTTTTCTACGACT
AGTGATGCCCCTACTAGAAGATGTGTGTTGCACAAATGTCCCTGAATAACCAATTTGAAGTGCAGATAGC
AGTAAACGTAAGCTAATATGAATATTATTTAACTGTAATGTTTTAATATCGCTGGACATTACTAATAAAC
CCACTATAAACACATGTACATATGTATGTTTTGGCATACAATGAGTAGTTGGGGAAAAAATGTGTAAAAG
CACCGTGACCATCACAGCATAAAGATAACCAGCTGAAGTATCGAATATGAGTAACCCCCAAATTGAATCA
CATGCCGCAACTGATAGGACCCATGGAAGTACACTCTTCATGGCGATATACAAGACACACACAAGCACGA
ACACCCAGTTGCGGAGGAAATTCTCCGTAAATGAAAACCCAATCGGCGAACAATTCATACCCATATATGG
TAAAAGTTTTGAACGCGACTTGAGAGCGGAGAGCATTGCGGCTGATAAGGTTTTAGCGCTAAGCGGGCTT
TATAAAACGGGCTGCGGGACCAGTTTTCATATCACTACCGTTTGAGTTCTTGTGCTGTGTGGATACTCCT
CCCGACACAAAGCCGCTCCATCAGCCAGCAGTCGTCTAATCCAGAGACCCCGGATCGGGGTACCAACATG
GACGCACAAACACGACGACGTGAGCGTCGCGCTGAGAAACAAGCTCAATGGAAAGCTGCAAACGGTGGAT
CTCCTCCACATATGGCTTACCCATACGATGTTCCAGATTACGCTCCTCCAAGCTTGAATTCTATGACAGA
TTCAATGAAATTTGGCCCGGAATGGTTGCGCAATATGTCAGCCGAGCCTTCGGGCTCTCCCAGTACCTAC
AACGTTGGTAATGCAGCTCAAAACAATTCGATTGGAGGGCACAACCTGGGAAACAACACGGCGGCATCCG
CTTCCCGTAATCTATTTCCAGAATACCGGTACGGACGCGAGGAAATGCTGTCCTTGTTCGATCGGAACTG
CCTACTGCCGCAGATCCTGCCATCGTTCAAAAAGCTCTTCGTGGAAAAGGTTCAGTGCCCTCTTGCACTG
ACACCGAGCTCCGAGGAGGACATCAACCAAAACTCACTTGGCAATAACTCTCGTCCTGCCTGGTTGCAGC
GCTCGCCCAGTGGATTTGGTAGTGCCTCCCGAGGCTCTGGACGTGGTGGAACCGTTGACCGGGGACGGAT
GCGCGGAAAATCGGCCTATCATCCGATATACCAACGCCCAAGCGGTCTATATGATGAAAGCTTATCGGTT
ATATCAAAGGCCGAACGCACATGGAGCGACCGCAACGGAACTGGAGATTCTGCGGCAACCACCACCTCCA
CTAGTGGCTCTGGTGCTCTAGATTGGAATGGAACTCCAAGCTCAAGTCCTCGAAAAGATTATTCTAATAA
TCATCGCAACTTGGAAAACTGGCGACGAACACGTAACGAAGATGGATCCGGTGATGGTCCATCCTCCAGC
GGTTCCATGAGCGGACCCGATATTGCTGGTTGGCGGAGCGGTGTCGTCGGTGGAAGTACAAACGCAGGTT
TTGGTACCAATAGCCATCGGTGGGGAAGATCTACAAGCTGGCGTGATGAAGATCCTAGCGTCGACAATGC
AGCTAGTTTACAACGCTCAATTTCAACAGTTGCGACTTTAAGTACAGATCGGACTGGAAACAATAAAGGA
TCTGGAATCGGAGCTGCAGAGGGAGTAGGGAGCATATCGCACCCACGGTTGTCGAGTTCTAAAATATCTC
AATTATGGACTGTTAATAATGCAGCCGGTGTTGATGCCGACGAAAATCTACCCGAAGCGGCAATTGAAAA
TCCATCGAAATTGGGTGGCAGTGCTGATGCTAGTGGAGCCGCTCATGGAGATACTGATCTAAAACCTATC
AAAAGTTCGCATAATACTTTAAAAACCAAAAGCTTAGACTCCTATGACGATGTAAAAAGACCGAAAAGTA
AAGACCTGTCTGATCCAGATAGTGGAAACGATATAACTCCAGAAACCTCATTAACGAAAGATACCAATAC
AACAGCTGTGCAAGAAGAAGTTGAAAGCAGTTTATCTCCAATAAGCTCTACAACGACAAAGGAAGTGATC
CATGGAGATATTTCAGATCGGATTAAAGAGGTCGCCGATGAAGTAGAAAAACTTATAATGGATGATGATC
ATAAAATCTCTTCGAATCAAAGCCAACATCAAAATCATGACGGGTTTACAGCTGCACTTCCAAGAATGGC
AGACATTGAGATAAACGTAAAACCGAGTGTTACAGCAGTGCATCGGCAAGCACCTTCCACCATGCCTATA
CAAATTACCCCTACAATTACAGATGTCGCTCCACCATCCCATGCAGTTGTGTCGTTTTCGGATCATGAGA
CAATGCAACACCATAACATGCACCACCTGCCACAATTTCCAATGATTCCTACACCGCATATCATCACTCC
AAATCTAAACGAATTGTGGTTTTACCGGGATCCGCAGGCAAATGTTCAGGGGCCATTTAGTGCCGTTGAG
ATGACGGAATGGTATCGCGCTGGCTACTTTAATGAGAACCTGTTTGTACGCCGGTACTCTGATAATAGGT
TTAGACCGCTGGGAGAGCTTATAAAATTTTGTCATGGTAACATGCCATTTACGCACAGTCACCTACTTCC
ATCTCCGATAGAACTAGAGAACATTCCTGTTGGTCAAATACCAGCCCCTCTAACGGCGTCACTTTCAATT
ACACCCCATAAGCCATCACCGATTCCTATCGCACTTTCTGTTGTTGAACAGCAGTTGCAGCAACAAAGAG
ATGAGCAACTAAAGGCAAATGTTACAGCAACAGCTGAAGCTCTACGTGCTGCAATAAAAGGAAGTTTTGG
CGGAAATAGCATTGGTAATACGTCTCATTTGCTTACAATGCGGTTTCAAATGCTACAGGATCAGTACATA
CAGCACCAGGAATACCAAATACTAGCTGAGCTATCCAAAAATGAATGCTTTCAACGTCTTTCGGCTGTCG
AGCAAGAAACAGTTGTTCGTCGGAAAGTTCAATTGCTGGGTCTTCCTGAGTATTTGATCAGCTTAAACGG
ATTAAGCAATTCTTTGTCCGTACTGAACCCCGTTGCCGGTAGACAGTTGTACAGGGCAGTGGTTGAGCAC
GCCAAGAAGGATCAACAACATATTTTTGCAAACACCGAGCAACAACGTTCAGTGGGAAATTTACTGGATG
CTAATAATTTCATTCTAAATGCCCAAATAATGATTCAGCAATCGCAGCAAGAGGTAGGTCCCTTGGTATC
ATCCGTGGATTGTATTATGCAAGGTGGAACTGCAGCTGACCTAAATAAGCCGAATGAAATACCGAGGAAT
GAGTTAGACTTAATTAATGAATATAACTTACGGATGCTGTTGCGTGGCCAACCAACAAGTACTCAACAGC
AACCACCTGCGCTGACGAACTCAGCTACCGAAAATCTCCCTGGAGTTGATTTTTTAACTGAAACACAATT
GTTAGAGCGGCAAAACTTGATGATTCCAATCTGGTTACCCCCTAATAATAATAAGCAACAAGAAACCGAC
CAACAGTGGGCTGAAATGTCTAATGCGGATGCATCATTATGGGAAACGGCCAACTTAAATGAAGAGCGAA
ATGAAGATCAGCAACTATTAATACAAAAGTCTTCTGAAGCGTGCTTCGCAGATACAGAAAAAGATGTCAA
AATTGCCCAATTATTTCAAGTTCAATCAGGAAATGTTGTTAACCACACCGCATTAGAGGAATTAGATCAG
TCCCCTCAAAATTTAAAAGGTTCACATAATCAAAAAATAGTCAAATCCCTTGTTTCCGATATTCAACAGA
ATCATAATGAGGAACTAAATTCACATCAACACCAGGTAAAGCAGGCTAACAAGCAGAATCTGAATACAAA
ACAGAATGCGGCACAGTCAGCCCTAAAGCCAATTAATAACGAAAATGATCGCAAACGAGAACAGACAGAA
GAAAAAAAAAGGCAAAGAGAGGAACGCAAGCGCCAGCAATTGGAAGATGATAAACGTCGGGCGTTGAATG
AATCTGAAGAACAGACCCGCCAAATTCAAGAGGAAAAGGAAAGGCAACAGCAAATACAAGCCCAACGTCG
AAAGGCATTGTTGGGCAATGTCCATTCTCTATCAGTTCAAAATGGGATGTCAGGAACATTAGCGTCTGCA
CAAAGCAAGAAGAACGACGATGCCAAAACAGCAGAACCCCAAGTATCCTCGCGCTTGCCGTCTACATCCG
TAGCGCCTTGGTCTTTTCAGTTGCAAAATTCTATGAGATCGGCGCCTGGTCTGGCAGAAATACAAAAGGC
AGAACGTCGAGAGCGTCGCGCAGACCAACAGCGACATCAAGAGCTATTAGACAAGCAATTGCGTGCCAAT
GCCGCAGCTGCGGCTGAAGCCAACGATGCTTTGCTTAAATGGCAGTCAACACCAGCGTCGGCGCCCGTAA
TGAGTCTCGCCGAAATTCAAGCAGAAGAGGCAAGGCGGTTGGCCAATGACCTTGTGGATCGGCAGCGTCG
ACGAGAACTGGAACATCACCAACAAGCTCCTTTGTCATCAGCGGTTTTGGTTACGAGTGCAACTTCCAAC
ATCTGGGGTAACGCCAATAAAGCATGGAGTTCGTCCGCTGCTCAATCACTTTCGTTAAAAACAAGTTCTG
GAACTGGTCTGTGGGACGAACCGAATCCATTAGGTTCTAATGGATCTGGAACAAGCGGTACCTCATCCGT
AACTGCGGCGGCAGTCTTGGCAGGAGGATTAAACTCAGCTAATAAATCCACTCTGCAAGCTCAAAATAAG
TCGTCGGCTTTATTTGCATCGCCTCGAAATTTGCGCAAGAGTCAAACATTGCCAGCCCTTAGTAACCCAG
AAAAGTCAAATAAAAATGGACCAGGTCAACGGCCAGAAAAACAAAAGTTGGCTCAAACTCGTTCAAAGGG
TGCCGCTGTCTCAATTGAAGAGAAGGATAGAGAAAGAAAATTGAATGCAAAAAGCCAGCAAAGCAGCACC
GACCAAGCCATTAGCAAGGTTAATGAGTATGAAAACGAGTTCACTAGCTGGTGCATAAAGAGCCTAGATA
ATATGTCCGCCAAAGTTGATGTACCCACGTTCGTTGCATTCTTGCAGGACTTGGAAGCGCCATATGAGGT
AAAGGACTATGTCCGAATATACCTTGGCGATGGAAAAGATTCTTTGGATTTCGCAAAGCAGTTTTTGGAG
CGACGTAGCAAATACAAAAGCTTGCAACGTGCCCAAAAGGCACACAATGACGATATGTGCAAACCAGCTC
CTGCCATTACGCCATCTGCGAATGACTATGCCGACAGCAAGAACAAACAAAAAAAGATTAAAAAGAATAA
GATGACTAAGATGGACGCCCGCATTCTTGGGTTTTCAGTAACTGCTGCCGAGGGTCGCATAAATGTTGGC
ATTCGAGACTACGTCGAAGGACCATAAGCGGCCGCTCGAGTCTAGAGGGCCCGCGGTTCGAAGGTAAGCC
TATCCCTAACCCTCTCCTCGGTCTCGATTCTACGCGTACCGGTCATCATCACCATCACCATTGAGTTTAA
ACCCGCTGATCAGCCTCGACTGTGCCTTCTAAGGCCTGAGCTCGCTGATCAGCCTCGATCGAGGATCCAG
ACATGATAAGATACATTGATGAGTTTGGACAAACCACAACTAGAATGCAGTGAAAAAAATGCTTTATTTG
TGAAATTTGTGATGCTATTGCTTTATTTGTAACCATTATAAGCTGCAATAAACAAGTTAACAACAACAAT
TGCATTCATTTTATGTTTCAGGTTCAGGGGGAGGTGTGGGAGGTTTTTTAAAGCAAGTAAAACCTCTACA
AATGTGGTATGGCTGATTATGATCAGTCGACCGATGCCCTTGAGAGCCTTCAACCCAGTCAGCTCCTTCC
GGTGGGCGCGGGGCATGACTATCGTCGCCGCACTTATGACTGTCTTCTTTATCATGCAACTCGTAGGACA
GGTGCCGGCAGCGCTCTGGGTCATTTTCGGCGAGGACCGCTTTCGCTGGAGCGCGACGATGATCGGCCTG
TCGCTTGCGGTATTCGGAATCTTGCACGCCCTCGCTCAAGCCTTCGTCACTGGTCCCGCCACCAAACGTT
TCGGCGAGAAGCAGGCCATTATCGCCGGCATGGCGGCCGACGCGCTGGGCTACGTCTTGCTGGCGTTCGC
GACGCGAGGCTGGATGGCCTTCCCCATTATGATTCTTCTCGCTTCCGGCGGCATCGGGATGCCCGCGTTG
CAGGCCATGCTGTCCAGGCAGGTAGATGACGACCATCAGGGACAGCTTCAAGGATCGCTCGCGGCTCTTA
CCAGCCAGCAAAAGGCCAGGAACCGTAAAAAGGCCGCGTTGCTGGCGTTTTTCCATAGGCTCCGCCCCCC
TGACGAGCATCACAAAAATCGACGCTCAAGTCAGAGGTGGCGAAACCCGACAGGACTATAAAGATACCAG
GCGTTTCCCCCTGGAAGCTCCCTCGTGCGCTCTCCTGTTCCGACCCTGCCGCTTACCGGATACCTGTCCG
CCTTTCTCCCTTCGGGAAGCGTGGCGCTTTCTCAATGCTCACGCTGTAGGTATCTCAGTTCGGTGTAGGT
CGTTCGCTCCAAGCTGGGCTGTGTGCACGAACCCCCCGTTCAGCCCGACCGCTGCGCCTTATCCGGTAAC
TATCGTCTTGAGTCCAACCCGGTAAGACACGACTTATCGCCACTGGCAGCAGCCACTGGTAACAGGATTA
GCAGAGCGAGGTATGTAGGCGGTGCTACAGAGTTCTTGAAGTGGTGGCCTAACTACGGCTACACTAGAAG
GACAGTATTTGGTATCTGCGCTCTGCTGAAGCCAGTTACCTTCGGAAAAAGAGTTGGTAGCTCTTGATCC
GGCAAACAAACCACCGCTGGTAGCGGTGGTTTTTTTGTTTGCAAGCAGCAGATTACGCGCAGAAAAAAAG
GATCTCAAGAAGATCCTTTGATCTTTTCTACGGGGTCTGACGCTCAGTGGAACGAAAACTCACGTTAAGG
GATTTTGGTCATGAGATTATCAAAAAGGATCTTCACCTAGATCCTTTTAAATTAAAAATGAAGTTTTAAA
TCAATCTAAAGTATATATGAGTAAACTTGGTCTGACAGTTACCAATGCTTAATCAGTGAGGCACCTATCT
CAGCGATCTGTCTATTTCGTTCATCCATAGTTGCCTGACTCCCCGTCGTGTAGATAACTACGATACGGGA
GGGCTTACCATCTGGCCCCAGTGCTGCAATGATACCGCGAGACCCACGCTCACCGGCTCCAGATTTATCA
GCAATAAACCAGCCAGCCGGAAGGGCCGAGCGCAGAAGTGGTCCTGCAACTTTATCCGCCTCCATCCAGT
CTATTAATTGTTGCCGGGAAGCTAGAGTAAGTAGTTCGCCAGTTAATAGTTTGCGCAACGTTGTTGCCAT
TGCTGCAGGCATCGTGGTGTCACGCTCGTCGTTTGGTATGGCTTCATTCAGCTCCGGTTCCCAACGATCA
AGGCGAGTTACATGATCCCCCATGTTGTGCAAAAAAGCGGTTAGCTCCTTCGGTCCTCCGATCGTTGTCA
GAAGTAAGTTGGCCGCAGTGTTATCACTCATGGTTATGGCAGCACTGCATAATTCTCTTACTGTCATGCC
ATCCGTAAGATGCTTTTCTGTGACTGGTGAGTACTCAACCAAGTCATTCTGAGAATAGTGTATGCGGCGA
CCGAGTTGCTCTTGCCCGGCGTCAACACGGGATAATACCGCGCCACATAGCAGAACTTTAAAAGTGCTCA
TCATTGGAAAACGTTCTTCGGGGCGAAAACTCTCAAGGATCTTACCGCTGTTGAGATCCAGTTCGATGTA
ACCCACTCGTGCACCCAACTGATCTTCAGCATCTTTTACTTTCACCAGCGTTTCTGGGTGAGCAAAAACA
GGAAGGCAAAATGCCGCAAAAAAGGGAATAAGGGCGACACGGAAATGTTGAATACTCATACTCTTCCTTT
TTCAATATTATTGAAGCATTTATCAGGGTTATTGTCTCATGAGCGGATACATATTTGAATGTATTTAGAA
AAATAAACAAATAGGGGTTCCGCGCACATTTCCCCGAAAAGTGCCACCTGACGTCTAAGAAACCATTATT
ATCATGACATTAACCTATAAAAATAGGCGTATCACGAGGCCCTTTCGT
